>Addgene plasmid #120759 | GGE292 | addgene full sequence | sequence record 263090 | Addgene NGS Result
AGCGCCCAATACGCAAACCGCCTCTCCCCGCGCGTTGGCCGATTCATTAATGCAGCTGGCACGACAGGTT
TCCCGACTGGAAAGCGGGCAGTGAGCGCAACGCAATTAATGTGAGTTAGCTCACTCATTAGGCACCCCAG
GCTTTACACTTTATGCTTCCGGCTCGTATGTTGTGTGGAATTGTGAGCGGATAACAATTTCACACAGGAA
ACAGCTATGACCATGATTACGCCAAGCTATTTAGGTGACACTATAGAATACTCAAGCTATGCATCAAGCT
TGGTACCGAGCTCGGATCCACTAGTAACGGCCGCCAGTGTGCTGGAATTCGCCCTTCCCGGTCTCTGTGG
GGATCCTTCGGGTGTGAGTTGACAAGGAGAGAGAGAAAAGAAGAGGAAAGGTAATTCGGGGACGGTGGTC
TTTTATACCCTTGGCTAAAGTCCCAACCACAAAGCAAAAAAATTTTCAGTAGTCTATTTTGCGTCCGGCA
TGGGTTACCCGGATGGCCAGACAAAGAAACTAGTACAAAGTCTGAACAAGCGTAGATTCCAGACTGCAGT
ACCCTACGCCCTTAACGGCAAGTGTGGGAACCGGGGGAGGTTTGATATGTGGGGTGAAGGGGGCTCTCGC
CGGGGTTGGGTCCGCTACTGGGTCAATTTGGGGTCAATTGGGGCAATTGGGGCTGTTTTTTGGGACACAA
ATGCGCCGCCAACCCCCTCTCTATCGAACGCACTTTTGCCCGTGATCAGTGCATGCCGGATCGAGGTGGG
CGGGAACAACCCTCTCGATAATGTACGTACACTACACACAAAGAGAAGCAAGTGGGGGCGGGACTGCACG
GCACTTGTGAGACACCTCAGCATGCCGGATCGAGGTGGGCGGGAACAACCCTCTCGATAATGTACGTACA
CTACACACAAAGAGAAGCAAGTGGGGGCGGGACTGCACGGCACTTGTGAGACACCTCAGCATGCACGCGT
ATCGATACGCGTATCGTGACAGAGACCAAGGGCGAATTCTGCAGATATCCATCACACTGGCGGCCGCTCG
AGCATGCATCTAGAGGGCCCAATTCGCCCTATAGTGAGTCGTATTACAATTCACTGGCCGTCGTTTTACA
ACGTCGTGACTGGGAAAACCCTGGCGTTACCCAACTTAATCGCCTTGCAGCACATCCCCCTTTCGCCAGC
TGGCGTAATAGCGAAGAGGCCCGCACCGATCGCCCTTCCCAACAGTTGCGCAGCCTATACGTACGGCAGT
TTAAGGTTTACACCTATAAAAGAGAGAGCCGTTATCGTCTGTTTGTGGATGTACAGAGTGATATTATTGA
CACGCCGGGGCGACGGATGGTGATCCCCCTGGCCAGTGCACGTCTGCTGTCAGATAAAGTCTCCCGTGAA
CTTTACCCGGTGGTGCATATCGGGGATGAAAGCTGGCGCATGATGACCACCGATATGGCCAGTGTGCCGG
TCTCCGTTATCGGGGAAGAAGTGGCTGATCTCAGCCACCGCGAAAATGACATCAAAAACGCCATTAACCT
GATGTTCTGGGGAATATAAATGTCAGGCATGAGATTATCAAAAAGGATCTTCACCTAGATCCTTTTCACG
TAGAAAGCCAGTCCGCAGAAACGGTGCTGACCCCGGATGAATGTCAGCTACTGGGCTATCTGGACAAGGG
AAAACGCAAGCGCAAAGAGAAAGCAGGTAGCTTGCAGTGGGCTTACATGGCGATAGCTAGACTGGGCGGT
TTTATGGACAGCAAGCGAACCGGAATTGCCAGCTGGGGCGCCCTCTGGTAAGGTTGGGAAGCCCTGCAAA
GTAAACTGGATGGCTTTCTTGCCGCCAAGGATCTGATGGCGCAGGGGATCAAGCTCTGATCAAGAGACAG
GATGAGGATCGTTTCGCATGATTGAACAAGATGGATTGCACGCAGGTTCTCCGGCCGCTTGGGTGGAGAG
GCTATTCGGCTATGACTGGGCACAACAGACAATCGGCTGCTCTGATGCCGCCGTGTTCCGGCTGTCAGCG
CAGGGGCGCCCGGTTCTTTTTGTCAAGACCGACCTGTCCGGTGCCCTGAATGAACTGCAAGACGAGGCAG
CGCGGCTATCGTGGCTGGCCACGACGGGCGTTCCTTGCGCAGCTGTGCTCGACGTTGTCACTGAAGCGGG
AAGGGACTGGCTGCTATTGGGCGAAGTGCCGGGGCAGGATCTCCTGTCATCTCACCTTGCTCCTGCCGAG
AAAGTATCCATCATGGCTGATGCAATGCGGCGGCTGCATACGCTTGATCCGGCTACCTGCCCATTCGACC
ACCAAGCGAAACATCGCATCGAGCGAGCACGTACTCGGATGGAAGCCGGTCTTGTCGATCAGGATGATCT
GGACGAAGAGCATCAGGGGCTCGCGCCAGCCGAACTGTTCGCCAGGCTCAAGGCGAGCATGCCCGACGGC
GAGGATCTCGTCGTGACCCATGGCGATGCCTGCTTGCCGAATATCATGGTGGAAAATGGCCGCTTTTCTG
GATTCATCGACTGTGGCCGGCTGGGTGTGGCGGACCGCTATCAGGACATAGCGTTGGCTACCCGTGATAT
TGCTGAAGAGCTTGGCGGCGAATGGGCTGACCGCTTCCTCGTGCTTTACGGTATCGCCGCTCCCGATTCG
CAGCGCATCGCCTTCTATCGCCTTCTTGACGAGTTCTTCTGAATTATTAACGCTTACAATTTCCTGATGC
GGTATTTTCTCCTTACGCATCTGTGCGGTATTTCACACCGCATCAGGTGGCACTTTTCGGGGAAATGTGC
GCGGAACCCCTATTTGTTTATTTTTCTAAATACATTCAAATATGTATCCGCTCATGAGACAATAACCCTG
ATAAATGCTTCAATAATAGCACGTGAGGAGGGCCACCATGGCCAAGTTGACCAGTGCCGTTCCGGTGCTC
ACCGCGCGCGACGTCGCCGGAGCGGTCGAGTTCTGGACCGACCGGCTCGGGTTCTCCCGGGACTTCGTGG
AGGACGACTTCGCCGGTGTGGTCCGGGACGACGTGACCCTGTTCATCAGCGCGGTCCAGGACCAGGTGGT
GCCGGACAACACCCTGGCCTGGGTGTGGGTGCGCGGCCTGGACGAGCTGTACGCCGAGTGGTCGGAGGTC
GTGTCCACGAACTTCCGGGACGCCTCCGGGCCGGCCATGACCGAGATCGGCGAGCAGCCGTGGGGGCGGG
AGTTCGCCCTGCGCGACCCGGCCGGCAACTGCGTGCACTTCGTGGCCGAGGAGCAGGACTGACACGTGCT
AAAACTTCATTTTTAATTTAAAAGGATCTAGGTGAAGATCCTTTTTGATAATCTCATGACCAAAATCCCT
TAACGTGAGTTTTCGTTCCACTGAGCGTCAGACCCCGTAGAAAAGATCAAAGGATCTTCTTGAGATCCTT
TTTTTCTGCGCGTAATCTGCTGCTTGCAAACAAAAAAACCACCGCTACCAGCGGTGGTTTGTTTGCCGGA
TCAAGAGCTACCAACTCTTTTTCCGAAGGTAACTGGCTTCAGCAGAGCGCAGATACCAAATACTGTTCTT
CTAGTGTAGCCGTAGTTAGGCCACCACTTCAAGAACTCTGTAGCACCGCCTACATACCTCGCTCTGCTAA
TCCTGTTACCAGTGGCTGCTGCCAGTGGCGATAAGTCGTGTCTTACCGGGTTGGACTCAAGACGATAGTT
ACCGGATAAGGCGCAGCGGTCGGGCTGAACGGGGGGTTCGTGCACACAGCCCAGCTTGGAGCGAACGACC
TACACCGAACTGAGATACCTACAGCGTGAGCTATGAGAAAGCGCCACGCTTCCCGAAGGGAGAAAGGCGG
ACAGGTATCCGGTAAGCGGCAGGGTCGGAACAGGAGAGCGCACGAGGGAGCTTCCAGGGGGAAACGCCTG
GTATCTTTATAGTCCTGTCGGGTTTCGCCACCTCTGACTTGAGCGTCGATTTTTGTGATGCTCGTCAGGG
GGGCGGAGCCTATGGAAAAACGCCAGCAACGCGGCCTTTTTACGGTTCCTGGCCTTTTGCTGGCCTTTTG
CTCACATGTTCTTTCCTGCGTTATCCCCTGATTCTGTGGATAACCGTATTACCGCCTTTGAGTGAGCTGA
TACCGCTCGCCGCAGCCGAACGACCGAGCGCAGCGAGTCAGTGAGCGAGGAAGCGGAAG
Features (pLannotate 1.2.2; 14 found; start..end, strand, type, name):
      2..94      +  CDS            lacI (fragment): lac repressor; lacI; The lac repressor binds to the lac operator to inhibit transcription in E. coli. This inhibition can be relieved by adding lactose or isopropyl-β-D-thiogalactopyranoside (IPTG).
    107..128     +  protein_bind   CAP binding site: CAP binding activates transcription in the presence of cAMP. E. coli catabolite activator protein
    143..173     +  promoter       lac promoter: promoter for the E. coli lac operon
    181..197     +  protein_bind   lac operator: The lac repressor binds to the lac operator to inhibit transcription in E. coli. This inhibition can be relieved by adding lactose or isopropyl-β-D-thiogalactopyranoside (IPTG). lac repressor encoded by lacI
    239..257     +  promoter       SP6 promoter: promoter for bacteriophage SP6 RNA polymerase
   1078..1096    -  promoter       T7 promoter: promoter for bacteriophage T7 RNA polymerase
   1099..1246    +  CDS            lacZα (fragment): LacZα fragment of β-galactosidase; lacZ fragment
   1256..1559    +  CDS            ccdB (fragment): CcdB, a bacterial toxin that poisons DNA gyrase; ccdB; Plasmids containing the ccdB gene cannot be propagated in standard E. coli strains.
   1607..1876    +  CDS            tnpA (fragment): TN5P_ECOLX - Also known as tnp. Experimental evidence at protein level: Swiss-Prot protein existence level 1. Mediates transposition of transposon Tn5 by a 'cut and paste' mechanism. First, the monomeric transposase binds the 19 bp inverted DNA repeats flanking the transposon. Then, dimerization of the DNA- bound transposase creates a synaptic DNA complex. After nicking of the first DNA strand, excision of the transposon proceeds through a series of intermediates. The transposase then mediates the insertion of the transposon at a new site by strand transfer. The activity of the wild- type tran
   1908..2702    +  CDS            NeoR/KanR: aminoglycoside phosphotransferase from Tn5; aph(3')-II (or nptII); confers resistance to neomycin, kanamycin, and G418 (Geneticin®)
   2723..2773    -  misc_feature   bom (fragment): basis of mobility region from pBR322
   2800..2888    +  promoter       AmpR promoter (fragment): bla
   2908..3282    +  CDS            BleoR: antibiotic-binding protein; Sh ble from Streptoalloteichus hindustanus; confers resistance to bleomycin, phleomycin, and Zeocin™
   3420..4008    +  rep_origin     ori: high-copy-number ColE1/pMB1/pBR322/pUC origin of replication
