[The description below was written by a language model from this plasmid's Addgene catalogue record and pLannotate feature annotations shown in this document.]
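Description:
GGE292 is a part-donor plasmid from a modular Golden Gate toolkit for building expression plasmids for the oleaginous yeast Yarrowia lipolytica. It is not itself a yeast expression vector. It is a bacterial cloning/assembly plasmid that stores one standardized building block, made by TOPO cloning a 654 bp synthetic insert into the pCR4Blunt-TOPO backbone. The plasmid is maintained in E. coli at high copy from a ColE1/pUC-type origin and selected with kanamycin through the Tn5-derived NeoR/KanR gene. No yeast origin or yeast selection marker is annotated, which fits its role as a donor only.

The insert, P3_2UASxpr-TEF, is a promoter part for the third transcription-unit position of the toolkit's assembly scheme. Its name suggests a hybrid promoter with two upstream activating sequences of the "xpr" type joined to a TEF promoter, but the record gives no further detail on its composition or strength. The automated feature table does not annotate the insert. It presumably lies in the unannotated stretch between the SP6 and T7 phage promoters, which flank the cloning site. The remaining features are backbone elements: a lacI fragment, the CAP site, lac promoter and operator, and lacZα and ccdB fragments, the latter forming the lethal-gene cassette whose disruption by an insert allows positive selection of recombinants. A Sh ble (BleoR) coding sequence behind a partial AmpR promoter, a Tn5 transposase fragment and a bom fragment are also detected, although kanamycin is the only listed selection. The Golden Gate restriction sites and overhangs are not stated. In use, the promoter would be released and ligated with other toolkit parts to drive a gene of interest in Y. lipolytica.
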