Addgene plasmid #120759: GGE292
Purpose: Part of GoldenGate Yarrowia lipolytica toolkit for assembling an expression plasmid for Y. lipolytic yeast. Promoter for gene expression in position 3 (P3_2UASxpr-TEF)
Depositing lab: Tristan Rossignol. Depositing organization: INRAE Jouy-en-Josas. Publication: A modular Golden Gate toolkit for Yarrowia lipolytica synthetic biology. Larroude M, Park YK, Soudier P, Kubiak M, Nicaud JM, Rossignol T. Microb Biotechnol. 2019 May 31. doi: 10.1111/1751-7915.13427. PubMed 31148366.
Backbone
  Vector backbone: pCR4Blunt-TOPO
  Vector type: Cloning/assembly plasmid
Growth in bacteria
  Bacterial resistance: Kanamycin, 50 μg/mL
  Growth temperature: 37°C
  Growth strain: DH5alpha
  Copy number: High Copy
Gene/Insert
  Gene/Insert name: P3_2UASxpr-TEF
  Species: Synthetic
  Insert size (bp): 654
  Cloning method: TOPO Cloning
Terms and licenses: Academic/Nonprofit Terms; Industry Terms: Not Available to Industry
How to cite: GGE292 was a gift from Tristan Rossignol (Addgene plasmid # 120759 ; http://n2t.net/addgene:120759 ; RRID:Addgene_120759)
