>Addgene plasmid #120759 | GGE292 | depositor partial sequence | sequence record 229369 | P3_2UASxpr-TEF
GGTCTCTGTCACGATACGCGTATCGATACGCGTGCATGCTGAGGTGTCTCACAAGTGCCGTGCAGTCCCG
CCCCCACTTGCTTCTCTTTGTGTGTAGTGTACGTACATTATCGAGAGGGTTGTTCCCGCCCACCTCGATC
CGGCATGCTGAGGTGTCTCACAAGTGCCGTGCAGTCCCGCCCCCACTTGCTTCTCTTTGTGTGTAGTGTA
CGTACATTATCGAGAGGGTTGTTCCCGCCCACCTCGATCCGGCATGCACTGATCACGGGCAAAAGTGCGT
TCGATAGAGAGGGGGTTGGCGGCGCATTTGTGTCCCAAAAAACAGCCCCAATTGCCCCAATTGACCCCAA
ATTGACCCAGTAGCGGACCCAACCCCGGCGAGAGCCCCCTTCACCCCACATATCAAACCTCCCCCGGTTC
CCACACTTGCCGTTAAGGGCGTAGGGTACTGCAGTCTGGAATCTACGCTTGTTCAGACTTTGTACTAGTT
TCTTTGTCTGGCCATCCGGGTAACCCATGCCGGACGCAAAATAGACTACTGAAAATTTTTTTGCTTTGTG
GTTGGGACTTTAGCCAAGGGTATAAAAGACCACCGTCCCCGAATTACCTTTCCTCTTCTTTTCTCTCTCT
CCTTGTCAACTCACACCCGAAGGATCCCCACAGAGACC
